>Addgene plasmid #153543 | LIC-Z | addgene full sequence | sequence record 305901 | Addgene NGS Result
GCGTTACATAACTTACGGTAAATGGCCCGCCTGGCTGACCGCCCAACGACCCCCGCCCATTGACGTCAAT
AATGACGTATGTTCCCATAGTAACGCCAATAGGGACTTTCCATTGACGTCAATGGGTGGAGTATTTACGG
TAAACTGCCCACTTGGCAGTACATCAAGTGTATCATATGCCAAGTACGCCCCCTATTGACGTCAATGACG
GTAAATGGCCCGCCTGGCATTATGCCCAGTACATGACCTTATGGGACTTTCCTACTTGGCAGTACATCTA
CGTATTAGTCATCGCTATTACCATGGTGATGCGGTTTTGGCAGTACATCAATGGGCGTGGATAGCGGTTT
GACTCACGGGGATTTCCAAGTCTCCACCCCATTGACGTCAATGGGAGTTTGTTTTGGCACCAAAATCAAC
GGGACTTTCCAAAATGTCGTAACAACTCCGCCCCATTGACGCAAATGGGCGGTAGGCGTGTACGGTGGGA
GGTCTATATAAGCAGAGCTGGTTTAGTGAACCGTCAGATCCGCTAGCGCTACCGGACTCAGATCTCGAGG
CCACCATGGGATGTGTCTGCAGCTCAAACCCTGAAGGAGGAGGAGGGGATAGAGTGAAGTTCAGCAGGAG
CGCAGACGCCCCCGCGTACCAGCAGGGCCAGAACCAGCTCTATAACGAGCTCAATCTAGGACGAAGAGAG
GAGTACGATGTTTTGGACAAGAGACGTGGCCGGGACCCTGAGATGGGGGGAAAGCCGAGAAGGAAGAACC
CTCAGGAAGGCCTGTACAATGAACTGCAGAAAGATAAGATGGCGGAGGCCTACAGTGAGATTGGGATGAA
AGGCGAGCGCCGGAGGGGCAAGGGGCACGATGGCCTTTACCAGGGTCTCAGTACGGCCACCAAGGACACC
TACGACGCCCTTCACATGCAGGCCCTGCCCCCTCGCGGTTCTGGAGGCGGTGGAAGTGGTACCATGGTGA
GCAAGGGCGAGGAGGATAACATGGCCATCATCAAGGAGTTCATGCGCTTCAAGGTGCACATGGAGGGCTC
CGTGAACGGCCACGAGTTCGAGATCGAGGGCGAGGGCGAGGGCCGCCCCTACGAGGGCACCCAGACCGCC
AAGCTGAAGGTGACCAAGGGTGGCCCCCTGCCCTTCGCCTGGGACATCCTGTCCCCTCAGTTCATGTACG
GCTCCAAGGCCTACGTGAAGCACCCCGCCGACATCCCCGACTACTTGAAGCTGTCCTTCCCCGAGGGCTT
CAAGTGGGAGCGCGTGATGAACTTCGAGGACGGCGGCGTGGTGACCGTGACCCAGGACTCCTCCCTGCAG
GACGGCGAGTTCATCTACAAGGTGAAGCTGCGCGGCACCAACTTCCCCTCCGACGGCCCCGTAATGCAGA
AGAAGACCATGGGCTGGGAGGCCTCCTCCGAGCGGATGTACCCCGAGGACGGCGCCCTGAAGGGCGAGAT
CAAGCAGAGGCTGAAGCTGAAGGACGGCGGCCACTACGACGCTGAGGTCAAGACCACCTACAAGGCCAAG
AAGCCCGTGCAGCTGCCCGGCGCCTACAACGTCAACATCAAGTTGGACATCACCTCCCACAACGAGGACT
ACACCATCGTGGAACAGTACGAACGCGCCGAGGGCCGCCACTCCACCGGCGGCATGGACGAGCTGTACAA
GGGCTCAACTGGAAGTACAGGAACAATGAAGATGGACAAAAAGACTATAGTTTGGTTTAGAAGAGACCTA
AGGATTGAGGATAATCCTGCATTAGCAGCAGCTGCTCACGAAGGATCTGTTTTTCCTGTCTTCATTTGGT
GTCCTGAAGAAGAAGGACAGTTTTATCCTGGAAGAGCTTCAAGATGGTGGATGAAACAATCACTTGCTCA
CTTATCTCAATCCTTGAAGGCTCTTGGATCTGACCTCACTTTAATCAAAACCCACAACACGATTTCAGCG
ATCTTGGATTGTATCCGCGTTACCGGTGCTACAAAAGTCGTCTTTAACCACCTCTATGATCCTGTTTCGT
TAGTTCGGGACCATACCGTAAAGGAGAAGCTGGTGGAACGTGGGATCTCTGTGCAAAGCTACAATGGAGA
TCTATTGTATGAACCGTGGGAGATATACTGCGAAAAGGGCAAACCTTTTACGAGTTTCAATTCTTACTGG
AAGAAATGCTTAGATATGTCGATTGAATCCGTTATGCTTCCTCCTCCTTGGCGGTTGATGCCAATAACTG
CAGCGGCTGAAGCGATTTGGGCGTGTTCGATTGAAGAACTAGGGCTGGAGAATGAGGCCGAGAAACCGAG
CAATGCGTTGTTAACTAGAGCTTGGTCTCCAGGATGGAGCAATGCTGATAAGTTACTAAATGAGTTCATC
GAGAAGCAGTTGATAGATTATGCAAAGAACAGCAAGAAAGTTGTTGGGAATTCTACTTCACTACTTTCTC
CGTATCTCCATTTCGGGGAAATAAGCGTCAGACACGTTTTCCAGTGTGCCCGGATGAAACAAATTATATG
GGCAAGAGATAAGAACAGTGAAGGAGAAGAAAGTGCAGATCTTTTTCTTAGGGGAATCGGTTTAAGAGAG
TATTCTCGGTATATATGTTTCAACTTCCCGTTTACTCACGAGCAATCGTTGTTGAGTCATCTTCGGTTTT
TCCCTTGGGATGCTGATGTTGATAAGTTCAAGGCCTGGAGACAAGGCAGGACCGGTTATCCGTTGGTGGA
TGCCGGAATGAGAGAGCTTTGGGCTACCGGATGGATGCATAACAGAATAAGAGTGATTGTTTCAAGCTTT
GCTGTGAAGTTTCTTCTCCTTCCATGGAAATGGGGAATGAAGTATTTCTGGGATACACTTTTGGATGCTG
ATTTGGAATGTGACATCCTTGGCTGGCAGTATATCTCTGGGAGTATCCCCGATGGCCACGAGCTTGATCG
CTTGGACAATCCCGCGTTACAAGGCGCCAAATATGACCCAGAAGGTGAGTACATAAGGCAATGGCTTCCC
GAGCTTGCGAGATTGCCAACTGAATGGATCCATCATCCATGGGACGCTCCTTTAACCGTACTCAAAGCTT
CTGGTGTGGAACTCGGAACAAACTATGCGAAACCCATTGTAGACATCGACACAGCTCGTGAGCTACTAGC
TAAAGCTATTTCAAGAACCCGTGAAGCACAGATCATGATCGGAGCAGCATAAGCGGCCGCGACTCTAGAT
CATAATCAGCCATACCACATTTGTAGAGGTTTTACTTGCTTTAAAAAACCTCCCACACCTCCCCCTGAAC
CTGAAACATAAAATGAATGCAATTGTTGTTGTTAACTTGTTTATTGCAGCTTATAATGGTTACAAATAAA
GCAATAGCATCACAAATTTCACAAATAAAGCATTTTTTTCACTGCATTCTAGTTGTGGTTTGTCCAAACT
CATCAATGTATCTTAAGGCGTAAATTGTAAGCGTTAATATTTTGTTAAAATTCGCGTTAAATTTTTGTTA
AATCAGCTCATTTTTTAACCAATAGGCCGAAATCGGCAAAATCCCTTATAAATCAAAAGAATAGACCGAG
ATAGGGT
[37 nt withheld, positions 3578-3614]
AAAGAACGTGGACTCCAACGTCAAAGG
[49 nt withheld, positions 3642-3690]
T
[91 nt withheld, positions 3692-3782]
G
[60 nt withheld, positions 3784-3843]
A
[63 nt withheld, positions 3845-3907]
CAGGTGGCACTTTTCGGGGAAATGTGCGCGGAACCCCTATTTGTTTATTTTTCTAAATACATTCAAATAT
GTATCCGCTCATGAGACAATAACCCTGATAAATGCTTCAATAATATTGAAAAAGGAAGAGTCCTGAGGCG
GAAAGAACCAGCTGTGGAATGTGTGTCAGTTAGGGTGTGGAAAGTCCCCAGGCTCCCCAGCAGGCAGAAG
TATGCAAAGCATGCATCTCAATTAGTCAGCAACCAGGTGTGGAAAGTCCCCAGGCTCCCCAGCAGGCAGA
AGTATGCAAAGCATGCATCTCAATTAGTCAGCAACCATAGTCCCGCCCCTAACTCCGCCCATCCCGCCCC
TAACTCCGCCCAGTTCCGCCCATTCTCCGCCCCATGGCTGACTAATTTTTTTTATTTATGCAGAGGCCGA
GGCCGCCTCGGCCTCTGAGCTATTCCAGAAGTAGTGAGGAGGCTTTTTTGGAGGCCTAGGCTTTTGCAAA
GATCGATCAAGAGACAGGATGAGGATCGTTTCGCATGATTGAACAAGATGGATTGCACGCAGGTTCTCCG
GCCGCTTGGGTGGAGAGGCTATTCGGCTATGACTGGGCACAACAGACAATCGGCTGCTCTGATGCCGCCG
TGTTCCGGCTGTCAGCGCAGGGGCGCCCGGTTCTTTTTGTCAAGACCGACCTGTCCGGTGCCCTGAATGA
ACTGCAAGACGAGGCAGCGCGGCTATCGTGGCTGGCCACGACGGGCGTTCCTTGCGCAGCTGTGCTCGAC
GTTGTCACTGAAGCGGGAAGGGACTGGCTGCTATTGGGCGAAGTGCCGGGGCAGGATCTCCTGTCATCTC
ACCTTGCTCCTGCCGAGAAAGTATCCATCATGGCTGATGCAATGCGGCGGCTGCATACGCTTGATCCGGC
TACCTGCCCATTCGACCACCAAGCGAAACATCGCATCGAGCGAGCACGTACTCGGATGGAAGCCGGTCTT
GTCGATCAGGATGATCTGGACGAAGAGCATCAGGGGCTCGCGCCAGCCGAACTGTTCGCCAGGCTCAAGG
CGAGCATGCCCGACGGCGAGGATCTCGTCGTGACCCATGGCGATGCCTGCTTGCCGAATATCATGGTGGA
AAATGGCCGCTTTTCTGGATTCATCGACTGTGGCCGGCTGGGTGTGGCGGACCGCTATCAGGACATAGCG
TTGGCTACCCGTGATATTGCTGAAGAGCTTGGCGGCGAATGGGCTGACCGCTTCCTCGTGCTTTACGGTA
TCGCCGCTCCCGATTCGCAGCGCATCGCCTTCTATCGCCTTCTTGACGAGTTCTTCTGAGCGGGACTCTG
GGGTTCGAAATGACCGACCAAGCGACGCCCAACCTGCCATCACGAGATTTCGATTCCACCGCCGCCTTCT
ATGAAAGGTTGGGCTTCGGAATCGTTTTCCGGGACGCCGGCTGGATGATCCTCCAGCGCGGGGATCTCAT
GCTGGAGTTCTTCGCCCACCCTAGGGGGAGGCTAACTGAAACACGGAAGGAGACAATACCGGAAGGAACC
CGCGCTATGACGGCAATAAAAAGACAGAATAAAACGCACGGTGTTGGGTCGTTTGTTCATAAACGCGGGG
TTCGGTCCCAGGGCTGGCACTCTGTCGATACCCCACCGAGACCCCATTGGGGCCAATACGCCCGCGTTTC
TTCCTTTTCCCCACCCCACCCCCCAAGTTCGGGTGAAGGCCCAGGGCTCGCAGCCAACGTCGGGGCGGCA
GGCCCTGCCATAGCCTCAGGTTACTCATATATACTTTAGATTGATTTAAAACTTCATTTTTAATTTAAAA
GGATCTAGGTGAAGATCCTTTTTGATAATCTCATGACCAAAATCCCTTAACGTGAGTTTTCGTTCCACTG
AGCGTCAGACCCCGTAGAAAAGATCAAAGGATCTTCTTGAGATCCTTTTTTTCTGCGCGTAATCTGCTGC
TTGCAAACAAAAAAACCACCGCTACCAGCGGTGGTTTGTTTGCCGGATCAAGAGCTACCAACTCTTTTTC
CGAAGGTAACTGGCTTCAGCAGAGCGCAGATACCAAATACTGTTCTTCTAGTGTAGCCGTAGTTAGGCCA
CCACTTCAAGAACTCTGTAGCACCGCCTACATACCTCGCTCTGCTAATCCTGTTACCAGTGGCTGCTGCC
AGTGGCGATAAGTCGTGTCTTACCGGGTTGGACTCAAGACGATAGTTACCGGATAAGGCGCAGCGGTCGG
GCTGAACGGGGGGTTCGTGCACACAGCCCAGCTTGGAGCGAACGACCTACACCGAACTGAGATACCTACA
GCGTGAGCTATGAGAAAGCGCCACGCTTCCCGAAGGGAGAAAGGCGGACAGGTATCCGGTAAGCGGCAGG
GTCGGAACAGGAGAGCGCACGAGGGAGCTTCCAGGGGGAAACGCCTGGTATCTTTATAGTCCTGTCGGGT
TTCGCCACCTCTGACTTGAGCGTCGATTTTTGTGATGCTCGTCAGGGGGGCGGAGCCTATGGAAAAACGC
CAGCAACGCGGCCTTTTTACGGTTCCTGGCCTTTTGCTGGCCTTTTGCTCACATGTTCTTTCCTGCGTTA
TCCCCTGATTCTGTGGATAACCGTATTACCGCCATGCATTAGTTATTAATAGTAATCAATTACGGGGTCA
TTAGTTCATAGCCCATATATGGAGTTCC
Features (pLannotate 1.2.2; 17 found; start..end, strand, type, name):
      2..305     +  enhancer       CMV enhancer: human cytomegalovirus immediate early enhancer
    306..509     +  promoter       CMV promoter: human cytomegalovirus (CMV) immediate early promoter
    532..559     +  misc_feature   MCS (fragment): multiple cloning site
    611..946     +  CDS            CD247 (fragment): CD3Z_HUMAN - Also known as CD3Z, T3Z, TCRZ. Experimental evidence at protein level: Swiss-Prot protein existence level 1. Part of the TCR-CD3 complex present on T-lymphocyte cell surface that plays an essential role in adaptive immune response. When antigen presenting cells (APCs) activate T-cell receptor (TCR), TCR- mediated signals are transmitted across the cell membrane by the CD3 chains CD3D, CD3E, CD3G and CD3Z. All CD3 chains contain immunoreceptor tyrosine-based activation motifs (ITAMs) in their cytoplasmic domain. Upon TCR engagement, these motifs become phosphorylated by Src family
    974..1681    +  CDS            mCherry: mCherry is a basic (constitutively fluorescent) red fluorescent protein published in 2004, derived from Discosoma sp.. It is reported to be a very rapidly-maturing monomer with low acid sensitivity.
   1706..3199    +  CDS            CRY2PHR: N-terminal photolyase homology region of Arabidopsis thaliana cryptochrome 2 binds to CIB1 upon exposure to blue light (Kennedy et al., 2010)
   3218..3301    +  CDS            large T antigen (fragment): large T antigen from SV40 (simian virus 40)
   3324..3445    +  polyA_signal   SV40 poly(A) signal: SV40 polyadenylation signal
   3452..3907    -  rep_origin     f1 ori (sequence partly withheld): f1 bacteriophage origin of replication; arrow indicates direction of (+) strand synthesis
   3934..4038    +  promoter       AmpR promoter: bla
   4040..4397    +  promoter       SV40 promoter: SV40 enhancer and early promoter
   4432..5226    +  CDS            NeoR/KanR: aminoglycoside phosphotransferase from Tn5; aph(3')-II (or nptII); confers resistance to neomycin, kanamycin, and G418 (Geneticin®)
   5247..5399    +  CDS            ble (fragment): BLE_KLEPN - Experimental evidence at protein level: Swiss-Prot protein existence level 1. Binding protein with a strong affinity to the bleomycin family of antibiotics. Binds to CL990; an antimitotic-antibiotic compound. From Klebsiella pneumoniae.
   5458..5505    +  polyA_signal   HSV TK poly(A) signal: herpes simplex virus thymidine kinase polyadenylation signal (Cole and Stacy, 1985)
   5596..5612    -  polyA_signal   bGH poly(A) signal (fragment): bovine growth hormone polyadenylation signal
   5834..6422    +  rep_origin     ori: high-copy-number ColE1/pMB1/pBR322/pUC origin of replication
   6537..6595    +  enhancer       CMV enhancer (fragment): human cytomegalovirus immediate early enhancer
