[The description below was written by a language model from this plasmid's Addgene catalogue record and pLannotate feature annotations shown in this document.]
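Description:
LIC-Z is a mammalian expression plasmid, catalogued as pcDNA3-based, built for light-induced optogenetic clustering of the human T cell receptor ζ-chain (CD247/CD3ζ). It is maintained in bacteria through a high-copy ColE1/pUC-type origin and selected with kanamycin. The resistance cassette is a dual-purpose NeoR/KanR gene (Tn5 aminoglycoside phosphotransferase) placed behind both a bacterial bla promoter and the SV40 enhancer/early promoter and terminated by the HSV TK polyadenylation signal, so the same marker could also support G418 selection in mammalian cells. An f1 origin is also present. This kanamycin-based arrangement, together with the SV40 poly(A) after the insert, differs from what a standard ampicillin-resistant pcDNA3 would carry. The annotated sequence may therefore reflect a different backbone layout than the catalogue name suggests.

The payload is a single open reading frame driven by the CMV immediate-early enhancer and promoter. A fragment of CD247 (the annotation covers only part of the ζ-chain coding sequence, and the record does not say which region) is followed in frame by mCherry and then CRY2PHR, the photolyase homology region of Arabidopsis cryptochrome 2. After it come a short SV40 large T antigen fragment and the SV40 polyadenylation signal. CRY2PHR responds to blue light, and here it serves as the light-triggered clustering module, while mCherry allows the fusion protein to be visualised by red fluorescence. The ζ-chain carries the ITAM motifs that are phosphorylated upon receptor engagement. The construct is therefore used to ask whether bringing ζ-chains together with light, without ligand binding, can start TCR signalling.
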