Addgene plasmid #153543: LIC-Z
Purpose: perform light induced optogenetic clustering of TCR ζ-Chain as described in the associated publication
Depositing lab: Katharina Gaus. Publication: Clustering of the zeta-Chain Can Initiate T Cell Receptor Signaling. Ma Y, Lim YJ, Benda A, Lou J, Goyette J, Gaus K. Int J Mol Sci. 2020 May 15;21(10). pii: ijms21103498. doi: 10.3390/ijms21103498. PubMed 32429097.
Backbone
  Vector backbone: pcDNA3
  Vector type: Mammalian Expression
Growth in bacteria
  Bacterial resistance: Kanamycin, 50 μg/mL
  Growth temperature: 37°C
  Growth strain: NEB Stable
  Copy number: High Copy
Gene/Insert
  Gene/Insert name: human TCR ζ-Chain
  Species: H. sapiens (human)
  Mutation: NA
  Entrez Gene: CD247 (a.k.a. CD3-ZETA, CD3H, CD3Q, CD3Z, CD3ZETA, IMD25, T3Z, TCRZ)
  Promoter: CMV
  Tag / fusion protein: mCherry
  Cloning method: Ligation Independent Cloning
  Sequencing primers: 5′ NA; 3′ NA
Terms and licenses: Academic/Nonprofit Terms; Industry Terms: Not Available to Industry
How to cite: LIC-Z was a gift from Katharina Gaus (Addgene plasmid # 153543 ; http://n2t.net/addgene:153543 ; RRID:Addgene_153543)
